Addgene plasmid #29482: pMX156
Depositing lab: Linda Wordeman. Depositing organization: University of Washington. Publication: MCAK associates with the tips of polymerizing microtubules. Moore AT, Rankin KE, von Dassow G, Peris L, Wagenbach M, Ovechkina Y, Andrieux A, Job D, Wordeman L. J Cell Biol. 2005 May 9. 169(3):391-7. 10.1083/jcb.200411089 PubMed 15883193.
Backbone
  Vector backbone: PEGFP-C1
  Backbone manufacturer: Clontech
  Backbone size w/o insert (bp): 4706
  Vector type: Mammalian Expression
Growth in bacteria
  Bacterial resistance: Kanamycin, 50 μg/mL
  Growth temperature: 37°C
  Growth strain: DH5alpha
  Copy number: High Copy
Gene/Insert
  Gene/Insert name: Kif2A-beta
  Species: M. musculus (mouse)
  Insert size (bp): 1981
  GenBank ID: Y15894
  Entrez Gene: Kif2a (a.k.a. C530030B14Rik, Kif2, Kns2, M-kinesin)
  Tag / fusion protein: EGFP (N terminal on backbone)
  Cloning method: Restriction Enzyme; 5′ cloning site EcoRI (not destroyed); 3′ cloning site BamHI (not destroyed)
  Sequencing primers: 5′ CMV_fwd_primer
Terms and licenses: Academic/Nonprofit Terms; Industry Terms: Not Available to Industry
Depositor comments: There is 1 gap and 1 insertion with depositor's reference sequence which results in missing aa R73,A74 and inserted aa AR after aa91 of Kif2a. Depositor believes the mutations in Kif2a are the results of either errors in database sequences or polymorphisms.
How to cite: pMX156 was a gift from Linda Wordeman (Addgene plasmid # 29482 ; http://n2t.net/addgene:29482 ; RRID:Addgene_29482)
