[The description below was written by a language model from this plasmid's Addgene catalogue record and pLannotate feature annotations shown in this document.]
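Description:
pMX156 is a mammalian expression plasmid built on the Clontech pEGFP-C1 backbone that produces mouse Kif2a (the Kif2A-beta form) fused at its N terminus to EGFP. The roughly 2 kb Kif2a coding sequence was inserted between the EcoRI and BamHI sites of the multiple cloning site, both of which remain intact. This places it in frame directly downstream of EGFP. Transcription of the fusion is driven by the human cytomegalovirus immediate early enhancer and promoter and terminated by the SV40 polyadenylation signal. The short large T antigen fragment annotated just upstream of that signal is most likely residual SV40 sequence flanking the poly(A) region rather than a functional element.

The plasmid replicates in E. coli at high copy from a ColE1/pUC-type origin and also carries an f1 origin for single-stranded DNA production. Selection relies on a single Tn5 NeoR/KanR gene under a dual promoter arrangement. The bacterial bla promoter provides kanamycin resistance in bacteria, while the SV40 early promoter, together with the HSV TK polyadenylation signal, allows G418 selection of stably transfected mammalian cells. The small ble and bGH poly(A) fragments in the annotation appear to be backbone remnants or incidental matches.

Kif2a is a kinesin-related protein with microtubule depolymerising activity, involved in spindle dynamics and neuronal development. The associated study concerned the localisation of the related protein MCAK to growing microtubule tips, so this construct is suited to live or fixed-cell fluorescence imaging of Kif2a. The depositor notes small differences from the reference sequence: two residues are missing near position 73 and two are inserted after residue 91. The depositor attributes these to database errors or polymorphisms.
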