Features (pLannotate 1.2.2; 14 found; start..end, strand, type, name):
     61..364     +  enhancer       CMV enhancer: human cytomegalovirus immediate early enhancer
    365..568     +  promoter       CMV promoter: human cytomegalovirus (CMV) immediate early promoter
    613..1329    +  CDS            EGFP: EGFP is a basic (constitutively fluorescent) green fluorescent protein published in 1996, derived from Aequorea victoria. It is reported to be a rapidly-maturing weak dimer with moderate acid sensitivity.
   1339..3342    +  CDS            Kif2a (fragment): KIF2A_MOUSE - Also known as Kif2, Kns2. Experimental evidence at protein level: Swiss-Prot protein existence level 1. Plus end-directed microtubule-dependent motor required for normal brain development. May regulate microtubule dynamics during axonal growth. Required for normal progression through mitosis. Required for normal congress of chromosomes at the metaphase plate. Required for normal spindle dynamics during mitosis. Promotes spindle turnover. Implicated in formation of bipolar mitotic spindles. Has microtubule depolymerization activity (By similarity). From Mus musculus (Mouse).
   3368..3452    +  CDS            large T antigen (fragment): large T antigen from SV40 (simian virus 40)
   3475..3596    +  polyA_signal   SV40 poly(A) signal: SV40 polyadenylation signal
   3630..4058    -  rep_origin     f1 ori (sequence partly withheld): f1 bacteriophage origin of replication; arrow indicates direction of (+) strand synthesis
   4085..4189    +  promoter       AmpR promoter: bla
   4191..4548    +  promoter       SV40 promoter: SV40 enhancer and early promoter
   4583..5377    +  CDS            NeoR/KanR: aminoglycoside phosphotransferase from Tn5; aph(3')-II (or nptII); confers resistance to neomycin, kanamycin, and G418 (Geneticin®)
   5398..5550    +  CDS            ble (fragment): BLE_KLEPN - Experimental evidence at protein level: Swiss-Prot protein existence level 1. Binding protein with a strong affinity to the bleomycin family of antibiotics. Binds to CL990; an antimitotic-antibiotic compound. From Klebsiella pneumoniae.
   5609..5656    +  polyA_signal   HSV TK poly(A) signal: herpes simplex virus thymidine kinase polyadenylation signal (Cole and Stacy, 1985)
   5747..5763    -  polyA_signal   bGH poly(A) signal (fragment): bovine growth hormone polyadenylation signal
   5985..6573    +  rep_origin     ori: high-copy-number ColE1/pMB1/pBR322/pUC origin of replication
>Addgene plasmid #29482 | pMX156 | depositor full sequence | sequence record 13754 | Author sequence
TAGTTATTAATAGTAATCAATTACGGGGTCATTAGTTCATAGCCCATATATGGAGTTCCGCGTTACATAA
CTTACGGTAAATGGCCCGCCTGGCTGACCGCCCAACGACCCCCGCCCATTGACGTCAATAATGACGTATG
TTCCCATAGTAACGCCAATAGGGACTTTCCATTGACGTCAATGGGTGGAGTATTTACGGTAAACTGCCCA
CTTGGCAGTACATCAAGTGTATCATATGCCAAGTACGCCCCCTATTGACGTCAATGACGGTAAATGGCCC
GCCTGGCATTATGCCCAGTACATGACCTTATGGGACTTTCCTACTTGGCAGTACATCTACGTATTAGTCA
TCGCTATTACCATGGTGATGCGGTTTTGGCAGTACATCAATGGGCGTGGATAGCGGTTTGACTCACGGGG
ATTTCCAAGTCTCCACCCCATTGACGTCAATGGGAGTTTGTTTTGGCACCAAAATCAACGGGACTTTCCA
AAATGTCGTAACAACTCCGCCCCATTGACGCAAATGGGCGGTAGGCGTGTACGGTGGGAGGTCTATATAA
GCAGAGCTGGTTTAGTGAACCGTCAGATCCGCTAGCGCTACCGGTCGCCACCATGGTGAGCAAGGGCGAG
GAGCTGTTCACCGGGGTGGTGCCCATCCTGGTCGAGCTGGACGGCGACGTAAACGGCCACAAGTTCAGCG
TGTCCGGCGAGGGCGAGGGCGATGCCACCTACGGCAAGCTGACCCTGAAGTTCATCTGCACCACCGGCAA
GCTGCCCGTGCCCTGGCCCACCCTCGTGACCACCCTGACCTACGGCGTGCAGTGCTTCAGCCGCTACCCC
GACCACATGAAGCAGCACGACTTCTTCAAGTCCGCCATGCCCGAAGGCTACGTCCAGGAGCGCACCATCT
TCTTCAAGGACGACGGCAACTACAAGACCCGCGCCGAGGTGAAGTTCGAGGGCGACACCCTGGTGAACCG
CATCGAGCTGAAGGGCATCGACTTCAAGGAGGACGGCAACATCCTGGGGCACAAGCTGGAGTACAACTAC
AACAGCCACAACGTCTATATCATGGCCGACAAGCAGAAGAACGGCATCAAGGTGAACTTCAAGATCCGCC
ACAACATCGAGGACGGCAGCGTGCAGCTCGCCGACCACTACCAGCAGAACACCCCCATCGGCGACGGCCC
CGTGCTGCTGCCCGACAACCACTACCTGAGCACCCAGTCCGCCCTGAGCAAAGACCCCAACGAGAAGCGC
GATCACATGGTCCTGCTGGAGTTCGTGACCGCCGCCGGGATCACTCTCGGCATGGACGAGCTGTACAAGT
CCGGACTCAGATCTCGAGCTCAAGCTTCGAATTCTATGGTAACATCTTTAAATGAAGATAATGAAAGTGT
AACTGTTGAGTGGATAGAAAATGGAGATACGAAAGGCAAAGAGATTGACTTGGAGAGCATCTTTTCACTT
AACCCTGACCTTGTACCTGATGAAGATATTGAGCCCAGTCCAGAACTACCTCCACCCTCGTCATCCTCAA
AAGTTAACAAAATTGTAAAGAACCGGCGGACTGTGGCAGCACGGGCTGTTAAGAATGACCCTCCCCCGAG
AGATAATAGAGTGGTTGGTTCAGCACGCCCTAGTCAGCTTCCTGAGCAATCGTCTTCTGCACAACAGAAT
GCACGTAGAAAATCCAATTGTGTGAAAGAAGTAGAAAAATTGCAAGAAAAACGAGAAAAAAGGAGATTGC
AACAGCAAGAACTTAGAGAAAAAAGAGCCCAGGATGTTGATGCTACAAATCCAAATTACGAAATTATGTG
TATGATCAGAGACTTCAGAGGGAGCTTGGATTACAGACCCCTAACAACAGCAGATCCTATTGATGAACAT
AGGATATGTGTTTGTGTAAGAAAACGACCACTCAATAAAAAAGAAACTCAAATGAAAGATCTTGATGTGA
TCACAATCCCTAGTAAAGATGTTGTGATGGTCCACGAACCCAAACAGAAAGTAGACTTAACAAGGTACTT
AGAAAATCAGACATTTCGGTTTGATTACGCCTTCGATGACTCAGCTCCTAATGAAATGGTTTACAGGTTT
ACTGCTAGGCCACTAGTGGAAACAATATTTGAAAGGGGCATGGCTACGTGCTTTGCTTATGGGCAGACTG
GAAGTGGGAAAACTCATACTATGGGTGGTGACTTTTCAGGAAAGAACCAGGATTGTTCTAAGGGAATTTA
TGCATTAGCAGCTCGCGATGTCTTTTTAATGCTGAAGAAGCCAAACTATAAGAAACTAGAACTTCAAGTA
TATGCAACATTTTTTGAAATTTATAGTGGAAAGGTGTTTGACTTACTAAATAGGAAAACAAAATTAAGAG
TACTAGAAGATGGGAAGCAGCAGGTCCAAGTGGTGGGGCTGCAGGAGCGGGAGGTGAAGTGTGTGGAGGA
CGTGCTGAAGCTCATCGACATAGGCAACAGCTGCAGAACATCTGGCCAAACATCTGCAAATGCACATTCA
TCTCGGAGCCATGCAGTGTTCCAGATCATTCTAAGAAGGAAGGGGAAACTACATGGTAAATTTTCTCTCA
TTGACCTGGCTGGGAACGAAAGAGGAGCTGATACATCCAGTGCAGACAGGCAAACCAGGCTTGAAGGTGC
TGAAATTAATAAAAGCCTTTTAGCACTCAAGGAGTGCATCCGAGCCTTAGGTAGAAACAAACCCCATACG
CCTTTCCGAGCGAGCAAACTCACTCAGGTGCTGAGAGATTCCTTCATAGGTGAAAATTCTCGTACCTGCA
TGATTGCCACAATCTCTCCAGGAATGGCATCCTGTGAAAATACTCTTAATACGTTAAGATATGCAAATAG
GGTGAAAGAATTGACTGTAAATCCAGCTGCTGCTGGCGATGTCCATCCAATAATGCACCATCCACCGAGC
CAGATTGATGACTTAGAGACACAGTGGGGTGTGGGGAGTTCTCCTCAGAGAGATGATCTAAAACTTCTCT
GTGAACAAAATGAAGAAGAAGTTTCTCCACAGCTGTTCACTTTCCATGAAGCTGTCTCCCAGATGGTAGA
GATGGAAGAGCAGGTTGTGGAAGATCATAGGGCAGTGTTCCAGGAATCCATTCGCTGGATAGAAGATGAA
AAGGCTCTCCTAGAGATGACTGAAGAAGTAGACTATGATGTAGACTCATATGCTACACAACTTGAAGCTA
TTCTTGAGCAAAAAATAGACATTTTAACTGAGTTACGAGATAAAGTGAAATCTTTTCGCGCAGCGCTACA
AGAAGAAGAGCAAGCAAGCAAGCAAATTAACCCCAAGAGGCCCCGAGCCCTCTAAGGATCCACCGGATCT
AGATAACTGATCATAATCAGCCATACCACATTTGTAGAGGTTTTACTTGCTTTAAAAAACCTCCCACACC
TCCCCCTGAACCTGAAACATAAAATGAATGCAATTGTTGTTGTTAACTTGTTTATTGCAGCTTATAATGG
TTACAAATAAAGCAATAGCATCACAAATTTCACAAATAAAGCATTTTTTTCACTGCATTCTAGTTGTGGT
TTGTCCAAACTCATCAATGTATCTTAACGCGTAAATTGTAAGCGTTAATATTTTGTTAAAATTCGCGTTA
AATTTTTGTTAAATCAGCTCATTTTTTAACCAATAGGCCGAAATCGGCAAAATCCCTTATAAATCAAAAG
AATAGACCGAGATAGGGT
[37 nt withheld, positions 3729-3765]
AAAGAACGTGGACTCCAACGTCAAAGG
[49 nt withheld, positions 3793-3841]
T
[91 nt withheld, positions 3843-3933]
G
[124 nt withheld, positions 3935-4058]
CAGGTGGCACTTTTCGGGGAAATGTGCGCGGAACCCCTATTTGTTTATTTTTCTAAATACATTCAAATAT
GTATCCGCTCATGAGACAATAACCCTGATAAATGCTTCAATAATATTGAAAAAGGAAGAGTCCTGAGGCG
GAAAGAACCAGCTGTGGAATGTGTGTCAGTTAGGGTGTGGAAAGTCCCCAGGCTCCCCAGCAGGCAGAAG
TATGCAAAGCATGCATCTCAATTAGTCAGCAACCAGGTGTGGAAAGTCCCCAGGCTCCCCAGCAGGCAGA
AGTATGCAAAGCATGCATCTCAATTAGTCAGCAACCATAGTCCCGCCCCTAACTCCGCCCATCCCGCCCC
TAACTCCGCCCAGTTCCGCCCATTCTCCGCCCCATGGCTGACTAATTTTTTTTATTTATGCAGAGGCCGA
GGCCGCCTCGGCCTCTGAGCTATTCCAGAAGTAGTGAGGAGGCTTTTTTGGAGGCCTAGGCTTTTGCAAA
GATCGATCAAGAGACAGGATGAGGATCGTTTCGCATGATTGAACAAGATGGATTGCACGCAGGTTCTCCG
GCCGCTTGGGTGGAGAGGCTATTCGGCTATGACTGGGCACAACAGACAATCGGCTGCTCTGATGCCGCCG
TGTTCCGGCTGTCAGCGCAGGGGCGCCCGGTTCTTTTTGTCAAGACCGACCTGTCCGGTGCCCTGAATGA
ACTGCAAGACGAGGCAGCGCGGCTATCGTGGCTGGCCACGACGGGCGTTCCTTGCGCAGCTGTGCTCGAC
GTTGTCACTGAAGCGGGAAGGGACTGGCTGCTATTGGGCGAAGTGCCGGGGCAGGATCTCCTGTCATCTC
ACCTTGCTCCTGCCGAGAAAGTATCCATCATGGCTGATGCAATGCGGCGGCTGCATACGCTTGATCCGGC
TACCTGCCCATTCGACCACCAAGCGAAACATCGCATCGAGCGAGCACGTACTCGGATGGAAGCCGGTCTT
GTCGATCAGGATGATCTGGACGAAGAGCATCAGGGGCTCGCGCCAGCCGAACTGTTCGCCAGGCTCAAGG
CGAGCATGCCCGACGGCGAGGATCTCGTCGTGACCCATGGCGATGCCTGCTTGCCGAATATCATGGTGGA
AAATGGCCGCTTTTCTGGATTCATCGACTGTGGCCGGCTGGGTGTGGCGGACCGCTATCAGGACATAGCG
TTGGCTACCCGTGATATTGCTGAAGAGCTTGGCGGCGAATGGGCTGACCGCTTCCTCGTGCTTTACGGTA
TCGCCGCTCCCGATTCGCAGCGCATCGCCTTCTATCGCCTTCTTGACGAGTTCTTCTGAGCGGGACTCTG
GGGTTCGAAATGACCGACCAAGCGACGCCCAACCTGCCATCACGAGATTTCGATTCCACCGCCGCCTTCT
ATGAAAGGTTGGGCTTCGGAATCGTTTTCCGGGACGCCGGCTGGATGATCCTCCAGCGCGGGGATCTCAT
GCTGGAGTTCTTCGCCCACCCTAGGGGGAGGCTAACTGAAACACGGAAGGAGACAATACCGGAAGGAACC
CGCGCTATGACGGCAATAAAAAGACAGAATAAAACGCACGGTGTTGGGTCGTTTGTTCATAAACGCGGGG
TTCGGTCCCAGGGCTGGCACTCTGTCGATACCCCACCGAGACCCCATTGGGGCCAATACGCCCGCGTTTC
TTCCTTTTCCCCACCCCACCCCCCAAGTTCGGGTGAAGGCCCAGGGCTCGCAGCCAACGTCGGGGCGGCA
GGCCCTGCCATAGCCTCAGGTTACTCATATATACTTTAGATTGATTTAAAACTTCATTTTTAATTTAAAA
GGATCTAGGTGAAGATCCTTTTTGATAATCTCATGACCAAAATCCCTTAACGTGAGTTTTCGTTCCACTG
AGCGTCAGACCCCGTAGAAAAGATCAAAGGATCTTCTTGAGATCCTTTTTTTCTGCGCGTAATCTGCTGC
TTGCAAACAAAAAAACCACCGCTACCAGCGGTGGTTTGTTTGCCGGATCAAGAGCTACCAACTCTTTTTC
CGAAGGTAACTGGCTTCAGCAGAGCGCAGATACCAAATACTGTCCTTCTAGTGTAGCCGTAGTTAGGCCA
CCACTTCAAGAACTCTGTAGCACCGCCTACATACCTCGCTCTGCTAATCCTGTTACCAGTGGCTGCTGCC
AGTGGCGATAAGTCGTGTCTTACCGGGTTGGACTCAAGACGATAGTTACCGGATAAGGCGCAGCGGTCGG
GCTGAACGGGGGGTTCGTGCACACAGCCCAGCTTGGAGCGAACGACCTACACCGAACTGAGATACCTACA
GCGTGAGCTATGAGAAAGCGCCACGCTTCCCGAAGGGAGAAAGGCGGACAGGTATCCGGTAAGCGGCAGG
GTCGGAACAGGAGAGCGCACGAGGGAGCTTCCAGGGGGAAACGCCTGGTATCTTTATAGTCCTGTCGGGT
TTCGCCACCTCTGACTTGAGCGTCGATTTTTGTGATGCTCGTCAGGGGGGCGGAGCCTATGGAAAAACGC
CAGCAACGCGGCCTTTTTACGGTTCCTGGCCTTTTGCTGGCCTTTTGCTCACATGTTCTTTCCTGCGTTA
TCCCCTGATTCTGTGGATAACCGTATTACCGCCATGCAT
