>Addgene plasmid #29482 | pMX156 | addgene partial sequence | sequence record 34876 | 29482 with EGFP-C
CGGCATGGACGAGCTGTACAAGTCCGGACTCAGATCTCGAGCTCAAGCTTCGAATTCTATGGTAACATCT
TTAAATGAAGATAATGAAAGTGTAACTGTTGAGTGGATAGAAAATGGAGATACGAAAGGCAAAGAGATTG
ACTTGGAGAGCATCTTTTCACTTAACCCTGACCTTGTACCTGATGAAGATATTGAGCCCAGTCCAGAACT
ACCTCCACCCTCGTCATCCTCAAAAGTTAACAAAATTGTAAAGAACCGGCGGACTGTGGCAGCTGTTAAG
AATGACCCTCCCCCGAGAGATAATAGAGTGGTTGGTTCAGCACGCGCACGGCCTAGTCAGCTTCCTGAGC
AATCGTCTTCTGCACAACAGAATGCACGTAGAAAATCCAATTGTGTGAAAGAAGTAGAAAAATTGCAAGA
AAAACGAGAAAAAAGGAGATTGCAACAGCAAGAACTTAGAGAAAAAAGAGCCCAGGATGTTGATGCTACA
AATCCAAATTACGAAATTATGTGTATGATCAGAGACTTCAGAGGGAGCTTGGATTACAGACCCCTAACAA
CAGCAGATCCTATTGATGAACATAGGATATGTGTTTGTGTAAGAAAACGACCACTCAATAAAAAAGAAAC
TCAAATGAAAGATCTTGATGTGATCACAATCCCTAGTAAAGATGTTGTGATGGTCCACGAACCCAAACAG
AAAGTAGACTTAACAAG
